Addgene plasmid #171352: pFTK080
Purpose: Part Plasmid Entry Vector (LVL0) from the Fungal Modular Cloning ToolKit.
Depositing lab: Arnold Driessen. Depositing organization: University of Groningen. Publication: Modular Synthetic Biology Toolkit for Filamentous Fungi. Mozsik L, Pohl C, Meyer V, Bovenberg RAL, Nygard Y, Driessen AJM. ACS Synth Biol. 2021 Nov 2. doi: 10.1021/acssynbio.1c00260. PubMed 34726388.
Backbone
  Vector backbone: pICH41276
  Vector type: Bacterial Expression, Yeast Expression, Synthetic Biology
Growth in bacteria
  Bacterial resistance: Spectinomycin, 50 μg/mL
  Growth temperature: 37°C
  Growth strain: DH5alpha
  Copy number: High Copy
Gene/Insert
  Gene/Insert name: Tcyc1 YJR048W terminator
  Species: Penicillium, Aspergillus, or other fungal sources
  Mutation: n/a
  Cloning method: Restriction Enzyme; 5′ cloning site Unknown (unknown if destroyed)
Terms and licenses: Academic/Nonprofit Terms; Industry Terms: Not Available to Industry
How to cite: pFTK080 was a gift from Arnold Driessen (Addgene plasmid # 171352 ; http://n2t.net/addgene:171352 ; RRID:Addgene_171352)
