[The description below was written by a language model from this plasmid's Addgene catalogue record and pLannotate feature annotations shown in this document.]
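Description:
pFTK080 is a level 0 (LVL0) part plasmid from the Fungal Modular Cloning ToolKit, a synthetic-biology collection for assembling expression constructs for filamentous fungi. It is built on the pICH41276 MoClo entry backbone and is small, with a sequenced record of about 2.5 kb. It is propagated in E. coli through a high-copy ColE1/pUC-type origin. Selection is with spectinomycin, conferred by the aadA aminoglycoside adenylyltransferase gene, which appears to be driven by the annotated bla (AmpR) promoter lying upstream. The short fragments annotated as an integrase, a gentamicin acetyltransferase and lacI are remnants of the resistance cassette and backbone history rather than functional genes.

The only payload is a transcription terminator part, Tcyc1, named with the systematic locus YJR048W. The feature table identifies it as the roughly 250 bp Saccharomyces cerevisiae CYC1 terminator. The catalogue species field lists only generic fungal sources for the toolkit as a whole, so the annotation is the more specific guide to its origin. The plasmid carries no promoter, coding sequence or fungal selection marker, so it is not an expression vector itself despite the bacterial and yeast expression labels in the vector type field.

As a level 0 part, it serves as a donor of a standardized terminator module. In modular cloning systems, such parts are typically released by Type IIS restriction enzymes and joined in a defined order with promoter and coding-sequence parts to form higher-level transcription units. The record does not state the flanking restriction sites or fusion overhangs, and it lists the cloning sites as unknown.
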