Features (pLannotate 1.2.2; 7 found; start..end, strand, type, name):
    110..214     +  promoter       AmpR promoter: bla
    205..285     -  CDS            int (fragment): INT2_ECOLX - Protein inferred from homology: Swiss-Prot protein existence level 3. Putative integrase believed to be involved in the insertion of antibiotic resistance genes into plasmids and transposons. From Escherichia coli.
    373..429     +  CDS            GmR (fragment): gentamycin acetyltransferase; aacC1; confers resistance to gentamycin
    436..1224    +  CDS            aadA: S3AD_ECOLX - Experimental evidence at protein level: Swiss-Prot protein existence level 1. Mediates bacterial resistance to the antibiotics streptomycin and spectinomycin. From Escherichia coli.
   1398..1986    +  rep_origin     ori: high-copy-number ColE1/pMB1/pBR322/pUC origin of replication
   2169..2218    +  CDS            lacI (fragment): lac repressor; lacI; The lac repressor binds to the lac operator to inhibit transcription in E. coli. This inhibition can be relieved by adding lactose or isopropyl-β-D-thiogalactopyranoside (IPTG).
   2258..2505    +  terminator     CYC1 terminator: S. cerevisiae CYC1; transcription terminator for CYC1
>Addgene plasmid #171352 | pFTK080 | addgene full sequence | sequence record 351493 | Addgene NGS Result
GTGGCTCTTCAGTGGACGAAAGGGCCTCGTGATACGCCTATTTTTATAGGTTAATGTCATGATAATAATG
GTTTCTTAGACGTCAGGTGGCACTTTTCGGGGAAATGTGCGCGGAACCCCTATTTGTTTATTTTTCTAAA
TACATTCAAATATGTATCCGCTCATGAGACAATAACCCTGATAAATGCTTCAATAATATTGAAAAAGGAA
GAGTATGCGCTCACGCAACTGGTCCAGAACCTTGACCGAACGCAGCGGTGGTAACGGCGCAGTGGCGGTT
TTCATGGCTTGTTATGACTGTTTTTTTTTGGGGTACAGTCTATGCCTCGGGCATCCAAGCAGCAAGCGCG
TTACGCCGTGGGTCGATGTTTGATGTTATGGAGCAGCAACGATGTTACGCAGCAGGGCAGTCGCCCTAAA
ACAAAGTTAAACATCATGAGGGAAGCGGTGATCGCCGAAGTATCGACTCAACTATCAGAGGTAGTTGGCG
TCATCGAGCGCCATCTCGAACCGACGTTGCTGGCCGTACATTTGTACGGCTCCGCAGTGGATGGCGGCCT
GAAGCCACACAGCGATATTGATTTGCTGGTTACGGTGACCGTAAGGCTTGATGAAACAACGCGGCGAGCT
TTGATCAACGACCTTTTGGAAACTTCGGCTTCCCCTGGAGAGAGCGAGATTCTCCGCGCTGTAGAAGTCA
CCATTGTTGTGCACGACGACATCATTCCGTGGCGTTATCCAGCTAAGCGCGAACTGCAATTTGGAGAATG
GCAGCGCAATGACATTCTTGCAGGTATCTTCGAGCCAGCCACGATCGACATTGATCTGGCTATCTTGCTG
ACAAAAGCAAGAGAACATAGCGTTGCCTTGGTAGGTCCAGCGGCGGAGGAACTCTTTGATCCGGTTCCTG
AACAGGATCTATTTGAGGCGCTAAATGAAACCTTAACGCTATGGAACTCGCCGCCCGACTGGGCTGGCGA
TGAGCGAAATGTAGTGCTTACGTTGTCCCGCATTTGGTACAGCGCAGTAACCGGCAAAATCGCGCCGAAG
GATGTCGCTGCCGACTGGGCAATGGAGCGCCTGCCGGCCCAGTATCAGCCCGTCATACTTGAAGCTAGAC
AGGCTTATCTTGGACAAGAAGAAGATCGCTTGGCCTCGCGCGCAGATCAGTTGGAAGAATTTGTCCATTA
CGTAAAAGGCGAGATCACCAAGGTAGTCGGCAAATAACTGTCAGACCAAGTTTACTCATATATACTTTAG
ATTGATTTAAAACTTCATTTTTAATTTAAAAGGATCTAGGTGAAGATCCTTTTTGATAATCTCATGACCA
AAATCCCTTAACGTGAGTTTTCGTTCCACTGAGCGTCAGACCCCGTAGAAAAGATCAAAGGATCTTCTTG
AGATCCTTTTTTTCTGCGCGTAATCTGCTGCTTGCAAACAAAAAAACCACCGCTACCAGCGGTGGTTTGT
TTGCCGGATCAAGAGCTACCAACTCTTTTTCCGAAGGTAACTGGCTTCAGCAGAGCGCAGATACCAAATA
CTGTTCTTCTAGTGTAGCCGTAGTTAGGCCACCACTTCAAGAACTCTGTAGCACCGCCTACATACCTCGC
TCTGCTAATCCTGTTACCAGTGGCTGCTGCCAGTGGCGATAAGTCGTGTCTTACCGGGTTGGACTCAAGA
CGATAGTTACCGGATAAGGCGCAGCGGTCGGGCTGAACGGGGGGTTCGTGCACACAGCCCAGCTTGGAGC
GAACGACCTACACCGAACTGAGATACCTACAGCGTGAGCTATGAGAAAGCGCCACGCTTCCCGAAGGGAG
AAAGGCGGACAGGTATCCGGTAAGCGGCAGGGTCGGAACAGGAGAGCGCACGAGGGAGCTTCCAGGGGGA
AACGCCTGGTATCTTTATAGTCCTGTCGGGTTTCGCCACCTCTGACTTGAGCGTCGATTTTTGTGATGCT
CGTCAGGGGGGCGGAGCCTATGGAAAAACGCCAGCAACGCGGCCTTTTTACGGTTCCTGGCCTTTTGCTG
GCCTTTTGCTCACATGTTCTTTCCTGCGTTATCCCCTGATTCTGTGGATAACCGTATTACCGCCTTTGAG
TGAGCTGATACCGCTCGCCGCAGCCGAACGACCGAGCGCAGCGAGTCAGTGAGCGAGGAAGCGGAAGAGC
GCCCAATACGCAAACCGCCTCTCCCCGCGCGTTGGCCGATTCATTAATCACTCTGTGGTCTCAGCTTCCC
CTTTTCCTTTGTCGATATCATGTAATTAGTTATGTCACGCTTACATTCACGCCCTCCCCCCACATCCGCT
CTAACCGAAAAGGAAGGAGTTAGACAACCTGAAGTCTAGGTCCCTATTTATTTTTTTATAGTTATGTTAG
TATTAAGAACGTTATTTATATTTCAAATTTTTCTTTTTTTTCTGTACAGACGCGTGTACGCATGTAACAT
TATACTGAAAACCTTGCTTGAGAAGGTTTTGGGACGCTCGAAGGCTTTAATTTGCCGCTTGAGACCACGA
A
